Addgene plasmid #165124: EGFP-COV M
Purpose: mammalian expression and localization
Depositing lab: Bruno Antonny. Depositing organization: CNRS UMR 7275, Institut de Pharmacologie Moleculaire et Cellulaire (IPMC). Publication: A comprehensive library of fluorescent constructs of SARS-CoV-2 proteins and their initial characterisation in different cell types. Miserey-Lenkei S, Trajkovic K, D'Ambrosio JM, Patel AJ, Copic A, Mathur P, Schauer K, Goud B, Albanese V, Gautier R, Subra M, Kovacs D, Barelli H, Antonny B. Biol Cell. 2021 Jul;113(7):311-328. doi: 10.1111/boc.202000158. Epub 2021 May 10. PubMed 33666950.
Backbone
  Vector backbone: pEGFPC1
  Backbone manufacturer: Clontech
  Backbone size w/o insert (bp): 4700
  Vector type: Mammalian Expression
  Selectable markers: Neomycin (select with G418)
Growth in bacteria
  Bacterial resistance: Kanamycin, 50 μg/mL
  Growth temperature: 37°C
  Growth strain: DH5alpha
  Copy number: High Copy
Gene/Insert
  Gene/Insert name: COV M
  Species: codon optimized SARS-COV-2
  Insert size (bp): 600
  Entrez Gene: M (a.k.a. GU280_gp05)
  Promoter: CMV
  Tag / fusion protein: EGFP (N terminal on insert)
  Cloning method: Restriction Enzyme; 5′ cloning site EcoRI (not destroyed); 3′ cloning site BamHI (not destroyed)
  Sequencing primers: 5′ AACGAGAAGCGCGATCA; 3′ TATGTTTCAGGTTCAGG
Resource information
  A portion of this plasmid was derived from a plasmid made by: Inserts were prepared by PCR with templates that have been published elsewhere: Gordon et al., 2020a.
Terms and licenses: Academic/Nonprofit Terms; Industry Terms: Not Available to Industry
Depositor comments: Please visit https://www.biorxiv.org/content/10.1101/2020.12.19.423586v1 for BioRxiv preprint. bioRxiv 2020.12.19.423586v1
How to cite: EGFP-COV M was a gift from Bruno Antonny (Addgene plasmid # 165124 ; http://n2t.net/addgene:165124 ; RRID:Addgene_165124)
