[The description below was written by a language model from this plasmid's Addgene catalogue record and pLannotate feature annotations shown in this document.]
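Description:
EGFP-COV M is a mammalian expression plasmid built on the Clontech pEGFP-C1 backbone for expressing the SARS-CoV-2 membrane (M) protein as a fluorescent fusion. The human cytomegalovirus immediate-early enhancer and promoter drive an EGFP coding sequence. This is followed by a short remnant of the multiple cloning site and then a codon-optimized M open reading frame, inserted between EcoRI and BamHI sites that both remain intact. EGFP therefore sits at the N-terminus of M. The catalogue lists the insert as about 600 bp, while the annotated M coding region in the 5,376-nt sequenced record spans roughly 670 bp. Transcripts are terminated by the SV40 polyadenylation signal. The small large T antigen fragment annotated just upstream of that signal is most likely part of the same SV40-derived region rather than a functional element.

The plasmid is propagated in bacteria from a high-copy ColE1/pUC-type origin, and an f1 origin is also present. A single Tn5 aminoglycoside phosphotransferase (NeoR/KanR) gene provides selection in both hosts. A bacterial bla-type promoter gives kanamycin resistance in E. coli, and the adjacent SV40 enhancer/early promoter, paired with an HSV TK polyadenylation signal, gives G418 resistance in mammalian cells. The short ble and bGH poly(A) fragments appear to be incidental partial matches in the backbone.

The stated purpose is mammalian expression and localization. The construct belongs to a library of fluorescently tagged SARS-CoV-2 proteins, with inserts amplified by PCR from previously published templates. M is a viral envelope component central to virion assembly, and it influences spike localization at the cis-Golgi, so the fusion is suited to imaging M distribution in live or fixed cells.
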