Features (pLannotate 1.2.2; 15 found; start..end, strand, type, name):
      1..204     +  promoter       CMV promoter: human cytomegalovirus (CMV) immediate early promoter
    249..965     +  CDS            EGFP: EGFP is a basic (constitutively fluorescent) green fluorescent protein published in 1996, derived from Aequorea victoria. It is reported to be a rapidly-maturing weak dimer with moderate acid sensitivity.
    966..1001    +  misc_feature   MCS (fragment): multiple cloning site
   1002..1667    +  CDS            VME1_SARS2: Experimental evidence at protein level: Swiss-Prot protein existence level 1. Component of the viral envelope that plays a central role in virus morphogenesis and assembly via its interactions with other viral proteins (By similarity). Regulates the localization of S protein at cis-Golgi, the place of virus budding (PubMed:33229438). May act by binding cytoplasmic c-terminus of S (PubMed:33229438). From Severe acute respiratory syndrome coronavirus 2 (2019-nCoV) (SARS-CoV-2).
   1693..1777    +  CDS            large T antigen (fragment): large T antigen from SV40 (simian virus 40)
   1800..1921    +  polyA_signal   SV40 poly(A) signal: SV40 polyadenylation signal
   1955..2383    -  rep_origin     f1 ori (sequence partly withheld): f1 bacteriophage origin of replication; arrow indicates direction of (+) strand synthesis
   2410..2514    +  promoter       AmpR promoter: bla
   2516..2873    +  promoter       SV40 promoter: SV40 enhancer and early promoter
   2908..3702    +  CDS            NeoR/KanR: aminoglycoside phosphotransferase from Tn5; aph(3')-II (or nptII); confers resistance to neomycin, kanamycin, and G418 (Geneticin®)
   3723..3875    +  CDS            ble (fragment): BLE_KLEPN - Experimental evidence at protein level: Swiss-Prot protein existence level 1. Binding protein with a strong affinity to the bleomycin family of antibiotics. Binds to CL990; an antimitotic-antibiotic compound. From Klebsiella pneumoniae.
   3934..3981    +  polyA_signal   HSV TK poly(A) signal: herpes simplex virus thymidine kinase polyadenylation signal (Cole and Stacy, 1985)
   4072..4088    -  polyA_signal   bGH poly(A) signal (fragment): bovine growth hormone polyadenylation signal
   4310..4898    +  rep_origin     ori: high-copy-number ColE1/pMB1/pBR322/pUC origin of replication
   5073..5376    +  enhancer       CMV enhancer: human cytomegalovirus immediate early enhancer
>Addgene plasmid #165124 | EGFP-COV M | addgene full sequence | sequence record 324465 | Addgene NGS Result
GTGATGCGGTTTTGGCAGTACATCAATGGGCGTGGATAGCGGTTTGACTCACGGGGATTTCCAAGTCTCC
ACCCCATTGACGTCAATGGGAGTTTGTTTTGGCACCAAAATCAACGGGACTTTCCAAAATGTCGTAACAA
CTCCGCCCCATTGACGCAAATGGGCGGTAGGCGTGTACGGTGGGAGGTCTATATAAGCAGAGCTGGTTTA
GTGAACCGTCAGATCCGCTAGCGCTACCGGTCGCCACCATGGTGAGCAAGGGCGAGGAGCTGTTCACCGG
GGTGGTGCCCATCCTGGTCGAGCTGGACGGCGACGTAAACGGCCACAAGTTCAGCGTGTCCGGCGAGGGC
GAGGGCGATGCCACCTACGGCAAGCTGACCCTGAAGTTCATCTGCACCACCGGCAAGCTGCCCGTGCCCT
GGCCCACCCTCGTGACCACCCTGACCTACGGCGTGCAGTGCTTCAGCCGCTACCCCGACCACATGAAGCA
GCACGACTTCTTCAAGTCCGCCATGCCCGAAGGCTACGTCCAGGAGCGCACCATCTTCTTCAAGGACGAC
GGCAACTACAAGACCCGCGCCGAGGTGAAGTTCGAGGGCGACACCCTGGTGAACCGCATCGAGCTGAAGG
GCATCGACTTCAAGGAGGACGGCAACATCCTGGGGCACAAGCTGGAGTACAACTACAACAGCCACAACGT
CTATATCATGGCCGACAAGCAGAAGAACGGCATCAAGGTGAACTTCAAGATCCGCCACAACATCGAGGAC
GGCAGCGTGCAGCTCGCCGACCACTACCAGCAGAACACCCCCATCGGCGACGGCCCCGTGCTGCTGCCCG
ACAACCACTACCTGAGCACCCAGTCCGCCCTGAGCAAAGACCCCAACGAGAAGCGCGATCACATGGTCCT
GCTGGAGTTCGTGACCGCCGCCGGGATCACTCTCGGCATGGACGAGCTGTACAAGTCCGGACTCAGATCT
CGAGCTCAAGCTTCGAATTCTATGGCCGACTCAAATGGGACCATTACTGTAGAGGAGCTGAAAAAACTGT
TGGAGCAATGGAACCTTGTGATTGGATTTCTCTTCTTGACATGGATTTGTCTCCTGCAATTCGCATACGC
GAATCGCAACCGATTCCTCTATATTATAAAACTTATATTCCTTTGGCTCCTGTGGCCTGTGACCCTTGCC
TGCTTCGTACTCGCGGCGGTGTATCGAATAAACTGGATAACTGGCGGCATAGCAATAGCTATGGCATGCC
TGGTAGGTTTGATGTGGCTCTCCTATTTTATAGCGTCATTCAGACTTTTTGCACGCACGCGAAGCATGTG
GTCATTTAACCCTGAAACAAATATCTTGCTTAATGTCCCCCTGCATGGCACAATTTTGACCCGACCGCTC
CTTGAATCAGAATTGGTGATTGGAGCCGTGATCCTGAGGGGCCACTTGAGGATCGCAGGACATCATCTTG
GTCGCTGTGATATTAAGGATTTGCCAAAAGAAATAACTGTAGCTACCAGTCGAACTTTGAGCTATTACAA
GCTTGGAGCGTCCCAAAGGGTCGCTGGCGATAGTGGATTTGCAGCCTATTCACGCTACAGGATAGGGAAC
TATAAACTGAATACAGACCACTCATCATCTTCTGATAACATTGCTTTGCTCGTCCAGTAAGGATCCACCG
GATCTAGATAACTGATCATAATCAGCCATACCACATTTGTAGAGGTTTTACTTGCTTTAAAAAACCTCCC
ACACCTCCCCCTGAACCTGAAACATAAAATGAATGCAATTGTTGTTGTTAACTTGTTTATTGCAGCTTAT
AATGGTTACAAATAAAGCAATAGCATCACAAATTTCACAAATAAAGCATTTTTTTCACTGCATTCTAGTT
GTGGTTTGTCCAAACTCATCAATGTATCTTAACGCGTAAATTGTAAGCGTTAATATTTTGTTAAAATTCG
CGTTAAATTTTTGTTAAATCAGCTCATTTTTTAACCAATAGGCCGAAATCGGCAAAATCCCTTATAAATC
AAAAGAATAGACCGAGATAGGGT
[37 nt withheld, positions 2054-2090]
AAAGAACGTGGACTCCAACGTCAAAGG
[49 nt withheld, positions 2118-2166]
T
[91 nt withheld, positions 2168-2258]
G
[124 nt withheld, positions 2260-2383]
CAGGTGGCACTTTTCGGGGAAATGTGCGCGGAACCCCTATTTGTTTATTTTTCTAAATACATTCAAATAT
GTATCCGCTCATGAGACAATAACCCTGATAAATGCTTCAATAATATTGAAAAAGGAAGAGTCCTGAGGCG
GAAAGAACCAGCTGTGGAATGTGTGTCAGTTAGGGTGTGGAAAGTCCCCAGGCTCCCCAGCAGGCAGAAG
TATGCAAAGCATGCATCTCAATTAGTCAGCAACCAGGTGTGGAAAGTCCCCAGGCTCCCCAGCAGGCAGA
AGTATGCAAAGCATGCATCTCAATTAGTCAGCAACCATAGTCCCGCCCCTAACTCCGCCCATCCCGCCCC
TAACTCCGCCCAGTTCCGCCCATTCTCCGCCCCATGGCTGACTAATTTTTTTTATTTATGCAGAGGCCGA
GGCCGCCTCGGCCTCTGAGCTATTCCAGAAGTAGTGAGGAGGCTTTTTTGGAGGCCTAGGCTTTTGCAAA
GATCGATCAAGAGACAGGATGAGGATCGTTTCGCATGATTGAACAAGATGGATTGCACGCAGGTTCTCCG
GCCGCTTGGGTGGAGAGGCTATTCGGCTATGACTGGGCACAACAGACAATCGGCTGCTCTGATGCCGCCG
TGTTCCGGCTGTCAGCGCAGGGGCGCCCGGTTCTTTTTGTCAAGACCGACCTGTCCGGTGCCCTGAATGA
ACTGCAAGACGAGGCAGCGCGGCTATCGTGGCTGGCCACGACGGGCGTTCCTTGCGCAGCTGTGCTCGAC
GTTGTCACTGAAGCGGGAAGGGACTGGCTGCTATTGGGCGAAGTGCCGGGGCAGGATCTCCTGTCATCTC
ACCTTGCTCCTGCCGAGAAAGTATCCATCATGGCTGATGCAATGCGGCGGCTGCATACGCTTGATCCGGC
TACCTGCCCATTCGACCACCAAGCGAAACATCGCATCGAGCGAGCACGTACTCGGATGGAAGCCGGTCTT
GTCGATCAGGATGATCTGGACGAAGAGCATCAGGGGCTCGCGCCAGCCGAACTGTTCGCCAGGCTCAAGG
CGAGCATGCCCGACGGCGAGGATCTCGTCGTGACCCATGGCGATGCCTGCTTGCCGAATATCATGGTGGA
AAATGGCCGCTTTTCTGGATTCATCGACTGTGGCCGGCTGGGTGTGGCGGACCGCTATCAGGACATAGCG
TTGGCTACCCGTGATATTGCTGAAGAGCTTGGCGGCGAATGGGCTGACCGCTTCCTCGTGCTTTACGGTA
TCGCCGCTCCCGATTCGCAGCGCATCGCCTTCTATCGCCTTCTTGACGAGTTCTTCTGAGCGGGACTCTG
GGGTTCGAAATGACCGACCAAGCGACGCCCAACCTGCCATCACGAGATTTCGATTCCACCGCCGCCTTCT
ATGAAAGGTTGGGCTTCGGAATCGTTTTCCGGGACGCCGGCTGGATGATCCTCCAGCGCGGGGATCTCAT
GCTGGAGTTCTTCGCCCACCCTAGGGGGAGGCTAACTGAAACACGGAAGGAGACAATACCGGAAGGAACC
CGCGCTATGACGGCAATAAAAAGACAGAATAAAACGCACGGTGTTGGGTCGTTTGTTCATAAACGCGGGG
TTCGGTCCCAGGGCTGGCACTCTGTCGATACCCCACCGAGACCCCATTGGGGCCAATACGCCCGCGTTTC
TTCCTTTTCCCCACCCCACCCCCCAAGTTCGGGTGAAGGCCCAGGGCTCGCAGCCAACGTCGGGGCGGCA
GGCCCTGCCATAGCCTCAGGTTACTCATATATACTTTAGATTGATTTAAAACTTCATTTTTAATTTAAAA
GGATCTAGGTGAAGATCCTTTTTGATAATCTCATGACCAAAATCCCTTAACGTGAGTTTTCGTTCCACTG
AGCGTCAGACCCCGTAGAAAAGATCAAAGGATCTTCTTGAGATCCTTTTTTTCTGCGCGTAATCTGCTGC
TTGCAAACAAAAAAACCACCGCTACCAGCGGTGGTTTGTTTGCCGGATCAAGAGCTACCAACTCTTTTTC
CGAAGGTAACTGGCTTCAGCAGAGCGCAGATACCAAATACTGTTCTTCTAGTGTAGCCGTAGTTAGGCCA
CCACTTCAAGAACTCTGTAGCACCGCCTACATACCTCGCTCTGCTAATCCTGTTACCAGTGGCTGCTGCC
AGTGGCGATAAGTCGTGTCTTACCGGGTTGGACTCAAGACGATAGTTACCGGATAAGGCGCAGCGGTCGG
GCTGAACGGGGGGTTCGTGCACACAGCCCAGCTTGGAGCGAACGACCTACACCGAACTGAGATACCTACA
GCGTGAGCTATGAGAAAGCGCCACGCTTCCCGAAGGGAGAAAGGCGGACAGGTATCCGGTAAGCGGCAGG
GTCGGAACAGGAGAGCGCACGAGGGAGCTTCCAGGGGGAAACGCCTGGTATCTTTATAGTCCTGTCGGGT
TTCGCCACCTCTGACTTGAGCGTCGATTTTTGTGATGCTCGTCAGGGGGGCGGAGCCTATGGAAAAACGC
CAGCAACGCGGCCTTTTTACGGTTCCTGGCCTTTTGCTGGCCTTTTGCTCACATGTTCTTTCCTGCGTTA
TCCCCTGATTCTGTGGATAACCGTATTACCGCCATGCATTAGTTATTAATAGTAATCAATTACGGGGTCA
TTAGTTCATAGCCCATATATGGAGTTCCGCGTTACATAACTTACGGTAAATGGCCCGCCTGGCTGACCGC
CCAACGACCCCCGCCCATTGACGTCAATAATGACGTATGTTCCCATAGTAACGCCAATAGGGACTTTCCA
TTGACGTCAATGGGTGGAGTATTTACGGTAAACTGCCCACTTGGCAGTACATCAAGTGTATCATATGCCA
AGTACGCCCCCTATTGACGTCAATGACGGTAAATGGCCCGCCTGGCATTATGCCCAGTACATGACCTTAT
GGGACTTTCCTACTTGGCAGTACATCTACGTATTAGTCATCGCTATTACCATG
