>Addgene plasmid #165124 | EGFP-COV M | depositor full sequence | sequence record 322259 | EGFP-COV M sequence 714 bps
AGATCTCGAGCTCAAGCTTCGAATTCTATGGCCGACTCAAATGGGACCATTACTGTAGAGGAGCTGAAAA
AACTGTTGGAGCAATGGAACCTTGTGATTGGATTTCTCTTCTTGACATGGATTTGTCTCCTGCAATTCGC
ATACGCGAATCGCAACCGATTCCTCTATATTATAAAACTTATATTCCTTTGGCTCCTGTGGCCTGTGACC
CTTGCCTGCTTCGTACTCGCGGCGGTGTATCGAATAAACTGGATAACTGGCGGCATAGCAATAGCTATGG
CATGCCTGGTAGGTTTGATGTGGCTCTCCTATTTTATAGCGTCATTCAGACTTTTTGCACGCACGCGAAG
CATGTGGTCATTTAACCCTGAAACAAATATCTTGCTTAATGTCCCCCTGCATGGCACAATTTTGACCCGA
CCGCTCCTTGAATCAGAATTGGTGATTGGAGCCGTGATCCTGAGGGGCCACTTGAGGATCGCAGGACATC
ATCTTGGTCGCTGTGATATTAAGGATTTGCCAAAAGAAATAACTGTAGCTACCAGTCGAACTTTGAGCTA
TTACAAGCTTGGAGCGTCCCAAAGGGTCGCTGGCGATAGTGGATTTGCAGCCTATTCACGCTACAGGATA
GGGAACTATAAACTGAATACAGACCACTCATCATCTTCTGATAACATTGCTTTGCTCGTCCAGTAAGGAT
CCACCGGATCTAGA
